Addgene plasmid #121270: pUC57-Kan_br48_g5744
Purpose: Level 0 Golden-Gate compatible vector
Depositing lab: Sophien Kamoun. Depositing organization: Sainsbury Laboratory, Norwich. Publication: A Clone Resource of Magnaporthe oryzae Effectors That Share Sequence and Structural Similarities Across Host-Specific Lineages. Petit-Houdenot Y, Langner T, Harant A, Win J, Kamoun S. Mol Plant Microbe Interact. 2020 Aug;33(8):1032-1035. doi: 10.1094/MPMI-03-20-0052-A. Epub 2020 Jun 22. PubMed 32460610.
Backbone
  Vector backbone: pUC57-Kan
  Backbone size w/o insert (bp): 2626
  Vector type: Golden Gate
  Selectable markers: lacZ
Growth in bacteria
  Bacterial resistance: Kanamycin, 50 μg/mL
  Growth temperature: 37°C
  Growth strain: DH5alpha
  Copy number: High Copy
Gene/Insert
  Gene/Insert name: br48_g5744
  Mutation: Magnaporthe oryzae
  Cloning method: Restriction Enzyme; 5′ cloning site EcoRV (unknown if destroyed); 3′ cloning site EcoRV (unknown if destroyed)
  Sequencing primers: 5′ M13Fw; 3′ M13Rv
Terms and licenses: Academic/Nonprofit Terms; Industry Terms: Not Available to Industry
How to cite: pUC57-Kan_br48_g5744 was a gift from Sophien Kamoun (Addgene plasmid # 121270 ; http://n2t.net/addgene:121270 ; RRID:Addgene_121270)
