[The description below was written by a language model from this plasmid's Addgene catalogue record and pLannotate feature annotations shown in this document.]
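Description:
pUC57-Kan_br48_g5744 is a small, high-copy E. coli cloning plasmid built on the pUC57-Kan backbone and catalogued as a Level 0 Golden Gate-compatible module. It replicates from a pUC/ColE1-type origin and is selected with kanamycin through an aminoglycoside phosphotransferase gene (aph(3')-Ia), which the annotation places downstream of the bla (AmpR) promoter. The remaining annotated features are backbone remnants: short fragments of bom, rop and lacI, plus the lac promoter, operator and CAP binding site that drive the lacZα region used for blue/white screening. lacZ is the listed selectable marker.

The insert, br48_g5744, is recorded as coming from the fungus Magnaporthe oryzae, although the species was entered in the mutation field. It was cloned into the EcoRV site of the backbone, and it is not known whether the flanking sites survive. The feature table does not annotate the insert. However, only a fragment of lacZα is detected, and an unannotated gap of a few hundred bases lies between it and the lac operator. This fits an insert interrupting the lacZα region, and the difference between the 3,010 nt sequence and the 2,626 bp backbone suggests an insert of roughly 380 bp. M13 forward and reverse primer sites flank the insert for sequence verification.

The associated publication describes a clone resource of M. oryzae effectors that share sequence and structural similarity across host-specific lineages, so this plasmid appears to carry one candidate effector sequence from that collection. As a Level 0 part, it is meant to be released by Type IIS restriction digestion and assembled into higher-level expression constructs. The record does not name the Type IIS enzyme, the overhangs, or any downstream promoter or tags.
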