Features (pLannotate 1.2.2; 10 found; start..end, strand, type, name):
    137..236     +  misc_feature   bom (fragment): basis of mobility region from pBR322
    242..399     -  CDS            lacZα (fragment): LacZα fragment of β-galactosidase; lacZ fragment
    858..874     -  protein_bind   lac operator: The lac repressor binds to the lac operator to inhibit transcription in E. coli. This inhibition can be relieved by adding lactose or isopropyl-β-D-thiogalactopyranoside (IPTG). lac repressor encoded by lacI
    882..912     -  promoter       lac promoter: promoter for the E. coli lac operon
    927..948     -  protein_bind   CAP binding site: CAP binding activates transcription in the presence of cAMP. E. coli catabolite activator protein
    961..1053    -  CDS            lacI (fragment): lac repressor; lacI; The lac repressor binds to the lac operator to inhibit transcription in E. coli. This inhibition can be relieved by adding lactose or isopropyl-β-D-thiogalactopyranoside (IPTG).
   1236..1824    -  rep_origin     ori: high-copy-number ColE1/pMB1/pBR322/pUC origin of replication
   1995..2810    -  CDS            KanR: aminoglycoside phosphotransferase; aph(3')-Ia; confers resistance to kanamycin in bacteria or G418 (Geneticin®) in eukaryotes
   2811..2915    -  promoter       AmpR promoter: bla
   3010..35      +  CDS            rop (fragment) (across the origin): Rop protein, which maintains plasmids at low copy number; rop
>Addgene plasmid #121270 | pUC57-Kan_br48_g5744 | depositor full sequence | sequence record 231332 | pUC57-Kan_br48_g5744 sequence 3010 bps
TCGCGCGTTTCGGTGATGACGGTGAAAACCTCTGACACATGCAGCTCCCGGAGACGGTCACAGCTTGTCT
GTAAGCGGATGCCGGGAGCAGACAAGCCCGTCAGGGCGCGTCAGCGGGTGTTGGCGGGTGTCGGGGCTGG
CTTAACTATGCGGCATCAGAGCAGATTGTACTGAGAGTGCACCATATGCGGTGTGAAATACCGCACAGAT
GCGTAAGGAGAAAATACCGCATCAGGCGCCATTCGCCATTCAGGCTGCGCAACTGTTGGGAAGGGCGATC
GGTGCGGGCCTCTTCGCTATTACGCCAGCTGGCGAAAGGGGGATGTGCTGCAAGGCGATTAAGTTGGGTA
ACGCCAGGGTTTTCCCAGTCACGACGTTGTAAAACGACGGCCAGTGAATTGACGCGTATTGGGATGGAAC
TTGGTCTCTAATGGCTGGTTTGGCTGATCCAAGACATTATAGATCTCAAGTTGATTCTAATTTGGGTGGT
CATTTGAATAGAAGAGCTCATTTGGATGGTTTGTCTGAATGTCCAGATACTCAAGCTGTTCAAAATGCTA
TTCATGGTTGTTATGATTTGGCTGATGAAGGTTCTCATGCTGCTAGAAATAATGATAAATTGTTTAAAGT
TATTTTTAAAACTGATGATCCAGATACTAAAAGACATGTTGAATCTAATTTTGAAAAATTGAAAGAAGCT
TGTTCTTCTGATTCTAGAGAAGTTTCTGTTACTTGTAGAGATCCAACTGAAATGTGTAGATTTATTGGTC
CATTGTAATGAGCTTAGAGACCAAGTTCCATCCCAATGGCGCGCCGAGCTTGGCTCGAGCATGGTCATAG
CTGTTTCCTGTGTGAAATTGTTATCCGCTCACAATTCCACACAACATACGAGCCGGAAGCATAAAGTGTA
AAGCCTGGGGTGCCTAATGAGTGAGCTAACTCACATTAATTGCGTTGCGCTCACTGCCCGCTTTCCAGTC
GGGAAACCTGTCGTGCCAGCTGCATTAATGAATCGGCCAACGCGCGGGGAGAGGCGGTTTGCGTATTGGG
CGCTCTTCCGCTTCCTCGCTCACTGACTCGCTGCGCTCGGTCGTTCGGCTGCGGCGAGCGGTATCAGCTC
ACTCAAAGGCGGTAATACGGTTATCCACAGAATCAGGGGATAACGCAGGAAAGAACATGTGAGCAAAAGG
CCAGCAAAAGGCCAGGAACCGTAAAAAGGCCGCGTTGCTGGCGTTTTTCCATAGGCTCCGCCCCCCTGAC
GAGCATCACAAAAATCGACGCTCAAGTCAGAGGTGGCGAAACCCGACAGGACTATAAAGATACCAGGCGT
TTCCCCCTGGAAGCTCCCTCGTGCGCTCTCCTGTTCCGACCCTGCCGCTTACCGGATACCTGTCCGCCTT
TCTCCCTTCGGGAAGCGTGGCGCTTTCTCATAGCTCACGCTGTAGGTATCTCAGTTCGGTGTAGGTCGTT
CGCTCCAAGCTGGGCTGTGTGCACGAACCCCCCGTTCAGCCCGACCGCTGCGCCTTATCCGGTAACTATC
GTCTTGAGTCCAACCCGGTAAGACACGACTTATCGCCACTGGCAGCAGCCACTGGTAACAGGATTAGCAG
AGCGAGGTATGTAGGCGGTGCTACAGAGTTCTTGAAGTGGTGGCCTAACTACGGCTACACTAGAAGAACA
GTATTTGGTATCTGCGCTCTGCTGAAGCCAGTTACCTTCGGAAAAAGAGTTGGTAGCTCTTGATCCGGCA
AACAAACCACCGCTGGTAGCGGTGGTTTTTTTGTTTGCAAGCAGCAGATTACGCGCAGAAAAAAAGGATC
TCAAGAAGATCCTTTGATCTTTTCTACGGGGTCTGACGCTCAGTGGAACGAAAACTCACGTTAAGGGATT
TTGGTCATGAGATTATCAAAAAGGATCTTCACCTAGATCCTTTTAAATTAAAAATGAAGTTTTAAATCAA
TCTAAAGTATATATGAGTAAACTTGGTCTGACAGTTAGAAAAACTCATCGAGCATCAAATGAAACTGCAA
TTTATTCATATCAGGATTATCAATACCATATTTTTGAAAAAGCCGTTTCTGTAATGAAGGAGAAAACTCA
CCGAGGCAGTTCCATAGGATGGCAAGATCCTGGTATCGGTCTGCGATTCCGACTCGTCCAACATCAATAC
AACCTATTAATTTCCCCTCGTCAAAAATAAGGTTATCAAGTGAGAAATCACCATGAGTGACGACTGAATC
CGGTGAGAATGGCAAAAGTTTATGCATTTCTTTCCAGACTTGTTCAACAGGCCAGCCATTACGCTCGTCA
TCAAAATCACTCGCATCAACCAAACCGTTATTCATTCGTGATTGCGCCTGAGCGAGACGAAATACGCGAT
CGCTGTTAAAAGGACAATTACAAACAGGAATCGAATGCAACCGGCGCAGGAACACTGCCAGCGCATCAAC
AATATTTTCACCTGAATCAGGATATTCTTCTAATACCTGGAATGCTGTTTTCCCAGGGATCGCAGTGGTG
AGTAACCATGCATCATCAGGAGTACGGATAAAATGCTTGATGGTCGGAAGAGGCATAAATTCCGTCAGCC
AGTTTAGTCTGACCATCTCATCTGTAACATCATTGGCAACGCTACCTTTGCCATGTTTCAGAAACAACTC
TGGCGCATCGGGCTTCCCATACAATCGATAGATTGTCGCACCTGATTGCCCGACATTATCGCGAGCCCAT
TTATACCCATATAAATCAGCATCCATGTTGGAATTTAATCGCGGCCTAGAGCAAGACGTTTCCCGTTGAA
TATGGCTCATACTCTTCCTTTTTCAATATTATTGAAGCATTTATCAGGGTTATTGTCTCATGAGCGGATA
CATATTTGAATGTATTTAGAAAAATAAACAAATAGGGGTTCCGCGCACATTTCCCCGAAAAGTGCCACCT
GACGTCTAAGAAACCATTATTATCATGACATTAACCTATAAAAATAGGCGTATCACGAGGCCCTTTCGTC
