>Addgene plasmid #121270 | pUC57-Kan_br48_g5744 | depositor partial sequence | sequence record 230792 | br48_g5744
TTGGTCTCTAATGGCTGGTTTGGCTGATCCAAGACATTATAGATCTCAAGTTGATTCTAATTTGGGTGGT
CATTTGAATAGAAGAGCTCATTTGGATGGTTTGTCTGAATGTCCAGATACTCAAGCTGTTCAAAATGCTA
TTCATGGTTGTTATGATTTGGCTGATGAAGGTTCTCATGCTGCTAGAAATAATGATAAATTGTTTAAAGT
TATTTTTAAAACTGATGATCCAGATACTAAAAGACATGTTGAATCTAATTTTGAAAAATTGAAAGAAGCT
TGTTCTTCTGATTCTAGAGAAGTTTCTGTTACTTGTAGAGATCCAACTGAAATGTGTAGATTTATTGGTC
CATTGTAATGAGCTTAGAGACCAA
