>Addgene plasmid #121270 | pUC57-Kan_br48_g5744 | depositor partial sequence | sequence record 230793 | empty_vector
TCGCGCGTTTCGGTGATGACGGTGAAAACCTCTGACACATGCAGCTCCCGGAGACGGTCACAGCTTGTCT
GTAAGCGGATGCCGGGAGCAGACAAGCCCGTCAGGGCGCGTCAGCGGGTGTTGGCGGGTGTCGGGGCTGG
CTTAACTATGCGGCATCAGAGCAGATTGTACTGAGAGTGCACCATATGCGGTGTGAAATACCGCACAGAT
GCGTAAGGAGAAAATACCGCATCAGGCGCCATTCGCCATTCAGGCTGCGCAACTGTTGGGAAGGGCGATC
GGTGCGGGCCTCTTCGCTATTACGCCAGCTGGCGAAAGGGGGATGTGCTGCAAGGCGATTAAGTTGGGTA
ACGCCAGGGTTTTCCCAGTCACGACGTTGTAAAACGACGGCCAGTGAATTGACGCGTATTGGGATATCCC
AATGGCGCGCCGAGCTTGGCTCGAGCATGGTCATAGCTGTTTCCTGTGTGAAATTGTTATCCGCTCACAA
TTCCACACAACATACGAGCCGGAAGCATAAAGTGTAAAGCCTGGGGTGCCTAATGAGTGAGCTAACTCAC
ATTAATTGCGTTGCGCTCACTGCCCGCTTTCCAGTCGGGAAACCTGTCGTGCCAGCTGCATTAATGAATC
GGCCAACGCGCGGGGAGAGGCGGTTTGCGTATTGGGCGCTCTTCCGCTTCCTCGCTCACTGACTCGCTGC
GCTCGGTCGTTCGGCTGCGGCGAGCGGTATCAGCTCACTCAAAGGCGGTAATACGGTTATCCACAGAATC
AGGGGATAACGCAGGAAAGAACATGTGAGCAAAAGGCCAGCAAAAGGCCAGGAACCGTAAAAAGGCCGCG
TTGCTGGCGTTTTTCCATAGGCTCCGCCCCCCTGACGAGCATCACAAAAATCGACGCTCAAGTCAGAGGT
GGCGAAACCCGACAGGACTATAAAGATACCAGGCGTTTCCCCCTGGAAGCTCCCTCGTGCGCTCTCCTGT
TCCGACCCTGCCGCTTACCGGATACCTGTCCGCCTTTCTCCCTTCGGGAAGCGTGGCGCTTTCTCATAGC
TCACGCTGTAGGTATCTCAGTTCGGTGTAGGTCGTTCGCTCCAAGCTGGGCTGTGTGCACGAACCCCCCG
TTCAGCCCGACCGCTGCGCCTTATCCGGTAACTATCGTCTTGAGTCCAACCCGGTAAGACACGACTTATC
GCCACTGGCAGCAGCCACTGGTAACAGGATTAGCAGAGCGAGGTATGTAGGCGGTGCTACAGAGTTCTTG
AAGTGGTGGCCTAACTACGGCTACACTAGAAGAACAGTATTTGGTATCTGCGCTCTGCTGAAGCCAGTTA
CCTTCGGAAAAAGAGTTGGTAGCTCTTGATCCGGCAAACAAACCACCGCTGGTAGCGGTGGTTTTTTTGT
TTGCAAGCAGCAGATTACGCGCAGAAAAAAAGGATCTCAAGAAGATCCTTTGATCTTTTCTACGGGGTCT
GACGCTCAGTGGAACGAAAACTCACGTTAAGGGATTTTGGTCATGAGATTATCAAAAAGGATCTTCACCT
AGATCCTTTTAAATTAAAAATGAAGTTTTAAATCAATCTAAAGTATATATGAGTAAACTTGGTCTGACAG
TTAGAAAAACTCATCGAGCATCAAATGAAACTGCAATTTATTCATATCAGGATTATCAATACCATATTTT
TGAAAAAGCCGTTTCTGTAATGAAGGAGAAAACTCACCGAGGCAGTTCCATAGGATGGCAAGATCCTGGT
ATCGGTCTGCGATTCCGACTCGTCCAACATCAATACAACCTATTAATTTCCCCTCGTCAAAAATAAGGTT
ATCAAGTGAGAAATCACCATGAGTGACGACTGAATCCGGTGAGAATGGCAAAAGTTTATGCATTTCTTTC
CAGACTTGTTCAACAGGCCAGCCATTACGCTCGTCATCAAAATCACTCGCATCAACCAAACCGTTATTCA
TTCGTGATTGCGCCTGAGCGAGACGAAATACGCGATCGCTGTTAAAAGGACAATTACAAACAGGAATCGA
ATGCAACCGGCGCAGGAACACTGCCAGCGCATCAACAATATTTTCACCTGAATCAGGATATTCTTCTAAT
ACCTGGAATGCTGTTTTCCCAGGGATCGCAGTGGTGAGTAACCATGCATCATCAGGAGTACGGATAAAAT
GCTTGATGGTCGGAAGAGGCATAAATTCCGTCAGCCAGTTTAGTCTGACCATCTCATCTGTAACATCATT
GGCAACGCTACCTTTGCCATGTTTCAGAAACAACTCTGGCGCATCGGGCTTCCCATACAATCGATAGATT
GTCGCACCTGATTGCCCGACATTATCGCGAGCCCATTTATACCCATATAAATCAGCATCCATGTTGGAAT
TTAATCGCGGCCTAGAGCAAGACGTTTCCCGTTGAATATGGCTCATACTCTTCCTTTTTCAATATTATTG
AAGCATTTATCAGGGTTATTGTCTCATGAGCGGATACATATTTGAATGTATTTAGAAAAATAAACAAATA
GGGGTTCCGCGCACATTTCCCCGAAAAGTGCCACCTGACGTCTAAGAAACCATTATTATCATGACATTAA
CCTATAAAAATAGGCGTATCACGAGGCCCTTTCGTC
