>Addgene plasmid #121270 | pUC57-Kan_br48_g5744 | addgene partial sequence | sequence record 237972 | M13-F20 5'-TGTAAAACGACGGCCAGT-3'
TTGGTCTCTAATGGCTGGTTTGGCTGATCCAAGACATTATAGATCTCAAGTTGATTCTAATTTGGGTGGT
CATTTGAATAGAAGAGCTCATTTGGATGGTTTGTCTGAATGTCCAGATACTCAAGCTGTTCAAAATGCTA
TTCATGGTTGTTATGATTTGGCTGATGAAGGTTCTCATGCTGCTAGAAATAATGATAAATTGTTTAAAGT
TATTTTTAAAACTGATGATCCAGATACTAAAAGACATGTTGAATCTAATTTTGAAAAATTGAAAGAAGCT
TGTTCTTCTGATTCTAGAGAAGTTTCTGTTACTTGTAGAGATCCAACTGAAATGTGTAGATTTATTGGTC
CATTGTAATGAGCTTAGAGACCAAGTTCCATCCCAATGGCGCGCCGAGCTTGGCTCGAGCATGGTCATAG
CTGTTTCCTGTGTGAAATTGTTATCCGCTCACAATTCCACACAACATACGAGCCGGAAGCATAAAGTGTA
AAGCCTGGGGTGCCTAATGAGTGAGCTAACTCACATTAATTGCGTTGCGCTCACTGCCCGCTTTCCAGTC
GGGAAACCTGTCGTGCCAGCTGCATTAATGAATCGGCCAACGCGCGGGGAGAGGCGGTTTGCGTATTGGG
CGCTCTTCCGCTTCCTCGCTCACTGACTCGCTGCGCTCGGTCGTTCGGCTGCGGCGAGCGGTATCAGCTC
ACTCAAAGGCGGTAATACGGTTATCCACAGAATCAGGGGATAACGCAGGAAAGAACATGTGAGCAAAAGG
CCAGCAAAAGGCCAGGAACCGTAAAAAGGCCGCGTTGCTGGCGTTTTTCCATAGGCTCCGCCCCCCTGAC
GAGCATCACAAAAATCGACGCTCAAGTCAGAGGTGGCGAAACCCGACAGGACTATAAAGATACC
